Addgene plasmid #153691: pGBW-m4252804
Purpose: Mammalian expression plasmid for SARS-CoV-2 ORF10 protein
Depositing lab: Ginkgo Bioworks & Benjie Chen. Depositing organization: Ginkgo Bioworks.
Backbone
  Vector backbone: pTwist_CMV_Puro_6 with AarI site removed
  Backbone size w/o insert (bp): 6080
  Vector type: Mammalian Expression
  Selectable markers: Puromycin
Growth in bacteria
  Bacterial resistance: Ampicillin, 100 μg/mL
  Growth temperature: 37°C
  Growth strain: DH5alpha
  Copy number: High Copy
Gene/Insert
  Gene/Insert name: SARS-CoV-2 ORF10 protein
  Species: Severe acute respiratory syndrome coronavirus 2
  Insert size (bp): 110
  Mutation: wt
  Entrez Gene: ORF10 (a.k.a. GU280_gp11)
  Promoter: CMV
  Tag / fusion protein: Cleavable TEV;6xHis-003 (C terminal on backbone)
  Cloning method: Unknown
Resource information
  A portion of this plasmid was derived from a plasmid made by: GinkgoBioworks
Depositor comments: NCBI reference sequence: 43740576
How to cite: pGBW-m4252804 was a gift from Ginkgo Bioworks & Benjie Chen (Addgene plasmid # 153691 ; http://n2t.net/addgene:153691 ; RRID:Addgene_153691)
