[The description below was written by a language model from this plasmid's Addgene catalogue record and pLannotate feature annotations shown in this document.]
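Description:
pGBW-m4252804 is a mammalian expression plasmid for the SARS-CoV-2 ORF10 protein, built on a pTwist_CMV_Puro_6 backbone from which an AarI site has been removed. It is maintained in E. coli as a high-copy plasmid through a ColE1/pUC-type origin and selected with ampicillin via a full-length β-lactamase (AmpR) gene. A short additional β-lactamase fragment is also annotated near the origin and appears to be a backbone remnant. The sequenced record is 6,248 nt, which is broadly consistent with the stated 6,080 bp backbone plus a small insert.

The payload is the wild-type ORF10 coding sequence (listed as about 110 bp), driven by the human cytomegalovirus immediate-early enhancer and promoter, which span the numbering origin of the circular sequence. The ORF10 insert itself is not called out in the automated feature table, but it would lie between the CMV promoter and the annotated 6xHis tag. According to the catalogue entry, the backbone supplies a C-terminal TEV protease cleavage site followed by the 6xHis tag, which would permit affinity purification or detection and subsequent tag removal. An SV40 polyadenylation signal is annotated immediately after the tag, although on the reverse strand. A separate cassette expresses puromycin N-acetyltransferase from the human ubiquitin C promoter with a synthetic poly(A) signal, allowing puromycin selection of transfected mammalian cells. The expression region is bracketed by 5' and 3' β-globin insulator elements, T7 and rrnG transcription terminators, and an upstream synthetic poly(A) signal. These elements are the sort used to limit read-through and transcriptional interference from neighbouring units. The plasmid is suited to transient or puromycin-selected expression of tagged ORF10 in mammalian cells for studies of this viral accessory protein.
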