Features (pLannotate 1.2.2; 19 found; start..end, strand, type, name):
    245..262     +  CDS            6xHis: 6xHis affinity tag
    315..436     -  polyA_signal   SV40 poly(A) signal: SV40 polyadenylation signal
    459..528     -  CDS            large T antigen (fragment): large T antigen from SV40 (simian virus 40)
    551..597     +  terminator     T7 terminator: transcription terminator for bacteriophage T7 RNA polymerase
    627..763     +  terminator     rrnG terminator: transcription terminator from the E. coli ribosomal RNA rrnG operon (Albrechtsen et al., 1991)
    808..879     +  misc_feature   3' β-globin insulator: insulator downstream of the human β-globin locus (Farrell et al., 2002)
   1105..1693    -  rep_origin     ori: high-copy-number ColE1/pMB1/pBR322/pUC origin of replication
   1865..1929    -  CDS            bla(M) (fragment): β-lactamase lacking the signal sequence; bla(M); allows cytosolic expression of β-lactamase
   2193..3402    +  promoter       UbC promoter: human ubiquitin C promoter
   3406..4003    +  CDS            PuroR (fragment): puromycin N-acetyltransferase; pac from Streptomyces; confers resistance to puromycin
   4032..4080    +  polyA_signal   poly(A) signal: synthetic polyadenylation signal
   4346..5206    +  CDS            AmpR: β-lactamase; bla; confers resistance to ampicillin, carbenicillin, and related antibiotics
   5219..5355    +  terminator     rrnG terminator: transcription terminator from the E. coli ribosomal RNA rrnG operon (Albrechtsen et al., 1991)
   5507..5578    +  misc_feature   5' β-globin insulator: insulator upstream of the human β-globin locus (Farrell et al., 2002)
   5583..5629    -  terminator     T7 terminator: transcription terminator for bacteriophage T7 RNA polymerase
   5647..5695    -  polyA_signal   poly(A) signal: synthetic polyadenylation signal
   5776..6079    +  enhancer       CMV enhancer: human cytomegalovirus immediate early enhancer
   6081..6248    +  promoter       CMV promoter (fragment): human cytomegalovirus (CMV) immediate early promoter
   6232..35      +  promoter       CMVd2 promoter (across the origin): truncated human cytomegalovirus (CMV) immediate early promoter that yields moderately reduced expression relative to the full-length promoter
>Addgene plasmid #153691 | pGBW-m4252804 | addgene full sequence | sequence record 300696 | Ginkgo NGS Result
GGCGTGTACGGTGGGAGGTCTATATAAGCAGAGCTGGTTTAGTGAACCGTCAGATCAGATCTTTGTCGAT
CCTACCATCCACTCGACACACCCGCCAGCGGCCGCCACCATGGGGTACATAAATGTTTTCGCCTTTCCAT
TCACGATCTATTCACTCCTTTTATGTAGGATGAACTCTCGCAATTACATTGCTCAGGTAGACGTCGTGAA
CTTTAACCTAACTGAAAACCTTTACTTTCAGTCGCACCATCACCATCACCATTAAGCTAGCTTGACTGAC
TGAGATACAGCGTACCTTCAGCTCACAGACATGATAAGATACATTGATGAGTTTGGACAAACCACAACTA
GAATGCAGTGAAAAAAATGCTTTATTTGTGAAATTTGTGATGCTATTGCTTTATTTGTAACCATTATAAG
CTGCAATAAACAAGTTAACAACAACAATTGCATTCATTTTATGTTTCAGGTTCAGGGGGAGGTGTGGGAG
GTTTTTTAAAGCAAGTAAAACCTCTACAAATGTGGTATTGGCCCATCTCTATCGGTATCGTAGCATAACC
CCTTGGGGCCTCTAAACGGGTCTTGAGGGGTTTTTTGTGCCCCTCGGGCCGGATTGCTATCTACCGGCAT
TGGCGCAGAAAAAAATGCCTGATGCGACGCTGCGCGTCTTATACTCCCACATATGCCAGATTCAGCAACG
GATACGGCTTCCCCAACTTGCCCACTTCCATACGTGTCCTCCTTACCAGAAATTTATCCTTAAGGTCGTC
AGCTATCCTGCAGGCGATCTCTCGATTTCGATCAAGACATTCCTTTAATGGTCTTTTCTGGACACCACTA
GGGGTCAGAAGTAGTTCATCAAACTTTCTTCCCTCCCTAATCTCATTGGTTACCTTGGGCTATCGAAACT
TAATTAACCAGTCAAGTCAGCTACTTGGCGAGATCGACTTGTCTGGGTTTCGACTACGCTCAGAATTGCG
TCAGTCAAGTTCGATCTGGTCCTTGCTATTGCACCCGTTCTCCGATTACGAGTTTCATTTAAATCATGTG
AGCAAAAGGCCAGCAAAAGGCCAGGAACCGTAAAAAGGCCGCGTTGCTGGCGTTTTTCCATAGGCTCCGC
CCCCCTGACGAGCATCACAAAAATCGACGCTCAAGTCAGAGGTGGCGAAACCCGACAGGACTATAAAGAT
ACCAGGCGTTTCCCCCTGGAAGCTCCCTCGTGCGCTCTCCTGTTCCGACCCTGCCGCTTACCGGATACCT
GTCCGCCTTTCTCCCTTCGGGAAGCGTGGCGCTTTCTCATAGCTCACGCTGTAGGTATCTCAGTTCGGTG
TAGGTCGTTCGCTCCAAGCTGGGCTGTGTGCACGAACCCCCCGTTCAGCCCGACCGCTGCGCCTTATCCG
GTAACTATCGTCTTGAGTCCAACCCGGTAAGACACGACTTATCGCCACTGGCAGCAGCCACTGGTAACAG
GATTAGCAGAGCGAGGTATGTAGGCGGTGCTACAGAGTTCTTGAAGTGGTGGCCTAACTACGGCTACACT
AGAAGAACAGTATTTGGTATCTGCGCTCTGCTGAAGCCAGTTACCTTCGGAAAAAGAGTTGGTAGCTCTT
GATCCGGCAAACAAACCACCGCTGGTAGCGGTGGTTTTTTTGTTTGCAAGCAGCAGATTACGCGCAGAAA
AAAAGGATCTCAAGAAGATCCTTTGATCTTTTCTACGGGGTCTGACGCTCAGTGGAACGAAAACTCACGT
TAAGGGATTTTGGTCATGAGATTATCAAAAAGGATCTTCACCTAGATCCTTTTAAATTAAAAATGAAGTT
TTAAATCAATCTAAAGTATATATGAGTAAACTTGGTCTGACAGTTACCAATGCTTAATCAGTGAGGCACC
TATCTCAGCGATCTGTCTATTTCGTTCATCCATAGTTGCATTTAAATTTCCGAACTCTCCAAGGCCCTCG
TCGGAAAATCTTCAAACCTTTCGTCCGATCCATCTTGCAGGCTACCTCTCGAACGAACTATCGCAAGTCT
CTTGGCCGGCCTTGCGCCTTGGCTATTGCTTGGCAGCGCCTATCGCCAGGTATTACTCCAATCCCGAATA
TCCGAGATCGGGATCACCCGAGAGAAGTTCAACCTACATCCTCAATCCCGATCTATCCGAGATCCGAGGA
ATATCGAAATCGGGGCGCGCCTGGCCTCCGCGCCGGGTTTTGGCGCCTCCCGCGGGCGCCCCCCTCGTCA
CGGCGAGCGCTGCCACGTCAGACGAAGGGCGCAGGAGCGTCCTGATCCTTCCGCCCGGACGCTCAGGACA
GCGGCCCGCTGCTCATAAGACTCGGCCTTAGAACCCCAGTATCAGCAGAAGGACATTTTAGGACGGGACT
TGGGTGACTCTAGGGCACTGGTTTTCTTTCCAGAGAGCGGAACAGGCGAGGAAAAGTAGTCCCTTCTCGG
CGATTCTGCGGAGGGATCTCCGTGGGGCGGTGAACGCCGATGATTATATAAGGACGCGCCGGGTGTGGCA
CAGCTAGTTCCGTCGCAGCCGGGATTTGGGTCGCGGTTCTTGTTTGTGGATCGCTGTGATCGTCACTTGG
TGAGTAGCGGGCTGCTGGGCTGGCCGGGGCTTTCGTGGCCGCCGGGCCGCTCGGTGGGACGGAAGCGTGT
GGAGAGACCGCCAAGGGCTGTAGTCTGGGTCCGCGAGCAAGGTTGCCCTGAACTGGGGGTTGGGGGGAGC
GCAGCAAAATGGCGGCTGTTCCCGAGTCTTGAATGGAAGACGCTTGTGAGGCGGGCTGTGAGGTCGTTGA
AACAAGGTGGGGGGCATGGTGGGCGGCAAGAACCCAAGGTCTTGAGCCCTTCGCTAATGCGGGAAAGCTC
TTATTCGGGTGAGATGGGCTGGGCACCATCTGGGGACCCTGACGTGAAGTTTGTCACTGACTGGAGAACT
CGGTTTGTCGTCTGTTGCGGGGGCGGCAGTTATGGCGGTGCCGTTGGGCAGTGCACCCGTACCTTTGGGA
GCGCGCGCCCTCGTCGTGTCGTGACGTCACCCGTTCTGTTGGCTTATAATGCAGGGTGGGGCCACCAGCC
GGTAGGTGTGCGGTAGGCTTTTCTCCGTCGCAGGACGCAGGGTTCGGGCCTAGGGTAGGCTCTCCTGAAT
CGACAGGCGCCGGACCTCTGGTGAGGGGAGGGATAAGTGAGGCGTCAGTTTCTTTGGTCGGTTTTATGTA
CCTATCTTCTTAAGTAGCTGAAGCTCCGGTTTTGAACTATGCGCTCGGGGTTGGCGAGTGTGTTTTGTGA
AGTTTTTTAGGCACCTTTTGAAATGTAATCATTTGGGTCAATATGTAATTTTCAGTGTTAGACTTGTAAA
TTGTCCGCTAAATTCTGGCCGTTTTTGGCTTTTTTGTTAGACAACATGACCGAGTACAAGCCCACGGTGC
GCCTCGCCACCCGCGACGACGTCCCCAGGGCCGTACGCACCCTCGCCGCCGCGTTCGCCGACTACCCCGC
CACGCGCCACACCGTCGATCCGGACCGCCACATCGAGCGGGTCACCGAGCTGCAAGAACTCTTCCTCACG
CGCGTCGGGCTCGACATCGGCAAGGTGTGGGTCGCGGACGACGGCGCCGCGGTGGCGGTCTGGACCACGC
CGGAGAGCGTCGAAGCGGGGGCGGTGTTCGCCGAGATCGGCCCGCGCATGGCCGAGTTGAGCGGTTCCCG
GCTGGCCGCGCAGCAACAGATGGAGGGCCTCCTGGCGCCGCACCGGCCCAAGGAGCCCGCGTGGTTCCTG
GCCACCGTCGGCGTCTCGCCCGACCACCAGGGCAAGGGTCTGGGCAGCGCCGTCGTGCTCCCCGGAGTGG
AGGCCGCCGAGCGCGCCGGGGTGCCCGCCTTCCTGGAGACCTCCGCGCCCCGCAACCTCCCCTTCTACGA
GCGGCTCGGCTTCACCGTCACCGCCGACGTCGAGGTGCCCGAAGGACCGCGCACCTGGTGCATGACCCGC
AAGCCCGGTGCCTAGGCTAGTATGTAAGCCTAGTCTTAGATAATAAAATCGCTATCCATCGAAGATGGAT
GTGTGTTGGTTTTTTGTGTGTGTAACGCTAGGCGCGCCTGGTGTACCGAGAACGATCCTCTCAGTGCGAG
TCTCGACGATCCATATCGTTGCTTGGCAGTCAGCCAGTCGGAATCCAGCTTGGGACCCAGGAAGTCCAAT
CGTCAGATATTGTACTCAAGCCTGGTCACGGCAGCGTACCGATCTGTTTAAACCTAGATATTGATAGTCT
GATCGGTCAACGTATAATCGAGTCCTAGCTTTTGCAAACATCTATCAAGAGACAGGATCAGCAGGAGGCT
TTCGCATGAGTATTCAACATTTCCGTGTCGCCCTTATTCCCTTTTTTGCGGCATTTTGCCTTCCTGTTTT
TGCTCACCCAGAAACGCTGGTGAAAGTAAAAGATGCTGAAGATCAGTTGGGTGCGCGAGTGGGTTACATC
GAACTGGATCTCAACAGCGGTAAGATCCTTGAGAGTTTTCGCCCCGAAGAACGCTTTCCAATGATGAGCA
CTTTTAAAGTTCTGCTATGTGGCGCGGTATTATCCCGTATTGACGCCGGGCAAGAGCAACTCGGTCGCCG
CATACACTATTCTCAGAATGACTTGGTTGAGTATTCACCAGTCACAGAAAAGCATCTTACGGATGGCATG
ACAGTAAGAGAATTATGCAGTGCTGCCATAACCATGAGTGATAACACTGCGGCCAACTTACTTCTGACAA
CGATTGGAGGACCGAAGGAGCTAACCGCTTTTTTGCACAACATGGGGGATCATGTAACTCGCCTTGATCG
TTGGGAACCGGAGCTGAATGAAGCCATACCAAACGACGAGCGTGACACCACGATGCCTGTAGCAATGGCA
ACAACCTTGCGTAAACTATTAACTGGCGAACTACTTACTCTAGCTTCCCGGCAACAGTTGATAGACTGGA
TGGAGGCGGATAAAGTTGCAGGACCACTTCTGCGCTCGGCCCTTCCGGCTGGCTGGTTTATTGCTGATAA
ATCTGGAGCCGGTGAGCGTGGGTCTCGCGGTATCATTGCAGCACTGGGGCCAGATGGTAAGCCCTCCCGT
ATCGTAGTTATCTACACGACGGGGAGTCAGGCAACTATGGATGAACGAAATAGACAGATCGCTGAGATAG
GTGCCTCACTGATTAAGCATTGGTAACCGATTCTAGGTGCATTGGCGCAGAAAAAAATGCCTGATGCGAC
GCTGCGCGTCTTATACTCCCACATATGCCAGATTCAGCAACGGATACGGCTTCCCCAACTTGCCCACTTC
CATACGTGTCCTCCTTACCAGAAATTTATCCTTAAGATCCCGAATCGTTTAAACTCGACTCTGGCTCTAT
CGAATCTCCGTCGTTTCGAGCTTACGCGAACAGCCGTGGCGCTCATTTGCTCGTCGGGCATCGAATCTCG
TCAGCTATCGTCAGCTTACCTTTTTGGCAGCGATCGCGGCTCCCGACATCTTGGACCATTAGCTCCACAG
GTATCTTCTTCCCTCTAGTGGTCATAACAGCAGCTTCAGCTACCTCTCAATTCAAAAAACCCCTCAAGAC
CCGTTTAGAGGCCCCAAGGGGTTATGCTATCAATCGTTGCGTTACACACACAAAAAACCAACACACATCC
ATCTTCGATGGATAGCGATTTTATTATCTAACTGCTGATCGAGTGTAGCCAGATCTAGTAATCAATTACG
GGGTCATTAGTTCATAGCCCATATATGGAGTTCCGCGTTACATAACTTACGGTAAATGGCCCGCCTGGCT
GACCGCCCAACGACCCCCGCCCATTGACGTCAATAATGACGTATGTTCCCATAGTAACGCCAATAGGGAC
TTTCCATTGACGTCAATGGGTGGAGTATTTACGGTAAACTGCCCACTTGGCAGTACATCAAGTGTATCAT
ATGCCAAGTACGCCCCCTATTGACGTCAATGACGGTAAATGGCCCGCCTGGCATTATGCCCAGTACATGA
CCTTATGGGACTTTCCTACTTGGCAGTACATCTACGTATTAGTCATCGCTATTACCATGCTGATGCGGTT
TTGGCAGTACATCAATGGGCGTGGATAGCGGTTTGACTCACGGGGATTTCCAAGTCTCCACCCCATTGAC
GTCAATGGGAGTTTGTTTTGGCACCAAAATCAACGGGACTTTCCAAAATGTCGTAACAACTCCGCCCCAT
TGACGCAAATGGGCGGTA
